Addgene plasmid #166202: pDONR221-RAB10
Purpose: Gateway entry vector for N. furzeri RAB10
Depositing lab: Daniel Jarosz. Depositing organization: Stanford University. Publication: Tissue-specific landscape of protein aggregation and quality control in an aging vertebrate. Chen YR, Harel I, Singh PP, Ziv I, Moses E, Goshtchevsky U, Machado BE, Brunet A, Jarosz DF. Dev Cell. 2024 Jul 22;59(14):1892-1911.e13. doi: 10.1016/j.devcel.2024.04.014. Epub 2024 May 28. PubMed 38810654.
Backbone
  Vector backbone: pDONR221
  Vector type: Gateway Entry Vector
Growth in bacteria
  Bacterial resistance: Kanamycin, 50 μg/mL
  Growth temperature: 37°C
  Growth strain: DH5alpha
  Copy number: High Copy
Gene/Insert
  Gene/Insert name: RAB10
  Species: N. furzeri
  Insert size (bp): 603
  Cloning method: Gateway Cloning
Terms and licenses: Academic/Nonprofit Terms; Industry Terms: Not Available to Industry
Depositor comments: Stopless entry clone. Please visit https://doi.org/10.1101/2022.02.26.482120 for bioRxiv preprint. Also see Harel and Chen et al. 2024 (https://doi.org/10.1016/j.celrep.2023.112787)
How to cite: pDONR221-RAB10 was a gift from Daniel Jarosz (Addgene plasmid # 166202 ; http://n2t.net/addgene:166202 ; RRID:Addgene_166202)
