[The description below was written by a language model from this plasmid's Addgene catalogue record and pLannotate feature annotations shown in this document.]
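Description:
pDONR221-RAB10 is a Gateway entry clone built on the pDONR221 backbone that carries the coding sequence of RAB10, a small Rab-family GTPase, from the African turquoise killifish Nothobranchius furzeri. The sequenced plasmid is about 3.2 kb and is maintained in E. coli through a high-copy ColE1/pUC-type origin, with selection by a kanamycin resistance gene (aminoglycoside phosphotransferase). As is typical of this backbone, rrnB T1 and T2 transcription terminators lie upstream of the cloning region to insulate the insert from read-through transcription. A T7 promoter sits just outside attL2, pointing back toward the insert. The short lacI and lacZα fragments in the annotation are vestigial backbone remnants rather than functional genes.

The roughly 600 bp RAB10 open reading frame is flanked by attL1 and attL2, the sites left after a BP recombination into the donor vector. The automated annotation labels the insert by homology to human RAB10, but the catalogue entry identifies it as the killifish orthologue. No eukaryotic promoter, tag or reporter is present, because an entry clone is not itself meant for expression. Instead, an LR Clonase reaction transfers the ORF directionally into attR-containing destination vectors, which supply those elements. The depositor notes that this is a stopless clone, meaning the native stop codon has been omitted so the ORF can be fused in frame to C-terminal tags or reporters provided by the destination vector. The plasmid was deposited with a study of tissue-specific protein aggregation and quality control in an aging vertebrate, which suggests it serves as a source clone for tagged killifish RAB10 expression constructs, though the record does not specify the downstream vectors.
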