Features (pLannotate 1.2.2; 10 found; start..end, strand, type, name):
    121..213     +  CDS            lacI (fragment): lac repressor; lacI; The lac repressor binds to the lac operator to inhibit transcription in E. coli. This inhibition can be relieved by adding lactose or isopropyl-β-D-thiogalactopyranoside (IPTG).
    268..295     -  terminator     rrnB T2 terminator: transcription terminator T2 from the E. coli rrnB gene
    427..470     +  terminator     rrnB T1 terminator: Escherichia coli rrnB; transcription terminator T1 from the E. coli rrnB gene
    517..553     -  CDS            lacZα (fragment): LacZα fragment of β-galactosidase; lacZ fragment
    569..668     +  protein_bind   attL1: mutant version of attL; recombination site for the Gateway® LR reaction LR Clonase™
    686..1285    +  CDS            RAB10: RAB10_HUMAN - Experimental evidence at protein level: Swiss-Prot protein existence level 1. (Microbial infection) Upon Legionella pneumophila infection promotes endoplasmic reticulum recruitment and bacterial replication. Plays a role in remodeling the Legionella-containing vacuole (LCV) into an endoplasmic reticulum-like vacuole. From Homo sapiens (Human).
   1290..1389    -  protein_bind   attL2: mutant version of attL; recombination site for the Gateway® LR reaction LR Clonase™
   1407..1425    -  promoter       T7 promoter: promoter for bacteriophage T7 RNA polymerase
   1559..2368    +  CDS            KanR: aminoglycoside phosphotransferase; aph(3')-Ia; confers resistance to kanamycin in bacteria or G418 (Geneticin®) in eukaryotes
   2515..3103    +  rep_origin     ori: high-copy-number ColE1/pMB1/pBR322/pUC origin of replication
>Addgene plasmid #166202 | pDONR221-RAB10 | addgene full sequence | sequence record 329590 | Addgene NGS Result
CTTTCCTGCGTTATCCCCTGATTCTGTGGATAACCGTATTACCGCCTTTGAGTGAGCTGATACCGCTCGC
CGCAGCCGAACGACCGAGCGCAGCGAGTCAGTGAGCGAGGAAGCGGAAGAGCGCCCAATACGCAAACCGC
CTCTCCCCGCGCGTTGGCCGATTCATTAATGCAGCTGGCACGACAGGTTTCCCGACTGGAAAGCGGGCAG
TGAGCGCAACGCAATTAATACGCGTACCGCTAGCCAGGAAGAGTTTGTAGAAACGCAAAAAGGCCATCCG
TCAGGATGGCCTTCTGCTTAGTTTGATGCCTGGCAGTTTATGGCGGGCGTCCTGCCCGCCACCCTCCGGG
CCGTTGCTTCACAACGTTCAAATCCGCTCCCGGCGGATTTGTCCTACTCAGGAGAGCGTTCACCGACAAA
CAACAGATAAAACGAAAGGCCCAGTCTTCCGACTGAGCCTTTCGTTTTATTTGATGCCTGGCAGTTCCCT
ACTCTCGCGTTAACGCTAGCATGGATGTTTTCCCAGTCACGACGTTGTAAAACGACGGCCAGTCTTAAGC
TCGGGCCCCAAATAATGATTTTATTTTGACTGATAGTGACCTGTTCGTTGCAACAAATTGATGAGCAATG
CTTTTTTATAATGCCAACTTTGTACAAAAAAGCAGGCTTCGAAGGAGATAACAAAATGGCGAAGAAGACG
TACGACTTGCTGTTCAAGCTGCTTCTGATCGGTGACTCGGGTGTGGGGAAGACCTGTGTGCTGTTCCGCT
TCTCTGACGACGCCTTCAACACAACCTTCATCTCTACCATAGGAATAGACTTCAAGATTAAAACTGTTGA
ATTACAAGGAAAGAAGATCAAACTACAGATCTGGGACACAGCAGGTCAGGAACGGTTCCACACCATCACC
ACCTCCTACTACAGAGGAGCGATGGGCATCATGCTGGTCTACGACATCACGAACGCCAAGAGCTTTGAAA
ACATCAGCAAATGGCTGCGCAACATTGATGAGCATGCGAACGAGGATGTGGAGAGAATGCTGCTAGGCAA
CAAGTGTGACATGGAGGACAAGAGGGTTGTACTAAAAACCAAGGGGGAGCAGATTGCGAGGGAGCACGGC
ATTAGGTTTTTTGAGACGAGCGCCAAGGCCAACATCAACATCGAGAAAGCTTTCCTCACATTAGCAGAAG
ACATCCTCAAAAAGACGCCTGTTAAAGAGCCCAACAGTGAAAACGTGGACATCAGCAGTGGAGGCGGAGT
CACAAGCTGGAAGAGCAAATGCTGCAGCGACCCAGCTTTCTTGTACAAAGTTGGCATTATAAGAAAGCAT
TGCTTATCAATTTGTTGCAACGAACAGGTCACTATCAGTCAAAATAAAATCATTATTTGCCATCCAGCTG
ATATCCCCTATAGTGAGTCGTATTACATGGTCATAGCTGTTTCCTGGCAGCTCTGGCCCGTGTCTCAAAA
TCTCTGATGTTACATTGCACAAGATAAAAATATATCATCATGAACAATAAAACTGTCTGCTTACATAAAC
AGTAATACAAGGGGTGTTATGAGCCATATTCAACGGGAAACGTCGAGGCCGCGATTAAATTCCAACATGG
ATGCTGATTTATATGGGTATAAATGGGCTCGCGATAATGTCGGGCAATCAGGTGCGACAATCTATCGCTT
GTATGGGAAGCCCGATGCGCCAGAGTTGTTTCTGAAACATGGCAAAGGTAGCGTTGCCAATGATGTTACA
GATGAGATGGTCAGACTAAACTGGCTGACGGAATTTATGCCTCTTCCGACCATCAAGCATTTTATCCGTA
CTCCTGATGATGCATGGTTACTCACCACTGCGATCCCCGGAAAAACAGCATTCCAGGTATTAGAAGAATA
TCCTGATTCAGGTGAAAATATTGTTGATGCGCTGGCAGTGTTCCTGCGCCGGTTGCATTCGATTCCTGTT
TGTAATTGTCCTTTTAACAGCGATCGCGTATTTCGTCTCGCTCAGGCGCAATCACGAATGAATAACGGTT
TGGTTGATGCGAGTGATTTTGATGACGAGCGTAATGGCTGGCCTGTTGAACAAGTCTGGAAAGAAATGCA
TAAACTTTTGCCATTCTCACCGGATTCAGTCGTCACTCATGGTGATTTCTCACTTGATAACCTTATTTTT
GACGAGGGGAAATTAATAGGTTGTATTGATGTTGGACGAGTCGGAATCGCAGACCGATACCAGGATCTTG
CCATCCTATGGAACTGCCTCGGTGAGTTTTCTCCTTCATTACAGAAACGGCTTTTTCAAAAATATGGTAT
TGATAATCCTGATATGAATAAATTGCAGTTTCATTTGATGCTCGATGAGTTTTTCTAATCAGAATTGGTT
AATTGGTTGTAACACTGGCAGAGCATTACGCTGACTTGACGGGACGGCGCAAGCTCATGACCAAAATCCC
TTAACGTGAGTTACGCGTCGTTCCACTGAGCGTCAGACCCCGTAGAAAAGATCAAAGGATCTTCTTGAGA
TCCTTTTTTTCTGCGCGTAATCTGCTGCTTGCAAACAAAAAAACCACCGCTACCAGCGGTGGTTTGTTTG
CCGGATCAAGAGCTACCAACTCTTTTTCCGAAGGTAACTGGCTTCAGCAGAGCGCAGATACCAAATACTG
TTCTTCTAGTGTAGCCGTAGTTAGGCCACCACTTCAAGAACTCTGTAGCACCGCCTACATACCTCGCTCT
GCTAATCCTGTTACCAGTGGCTGCTGCCAGTGGCGATAAGTCGTGTCTTACCGGGTTGGACTCAAGACGA
TAGTTACCGGATAAGGCGCAGCGGTCGGGCTGAACGGGGGGTTCGTGCACACAGCCCAGCTTGGAGCGAA
CGACCTACACCGAACTGAGATACCTACAGCGTGAGCTATGAGAAAGCGCCACGCTTCCCGAAGGGAGAAA
GGCGGACAGGTATCCGGTAAGCGGCAGGGTCGGAACAGGAGAGCGCACGAGGGAGCTTCCAGGGGGAAAC
GCCTGGTATCTTTATAGTCCTGTCGGGTTTCGCCACCTCTGACTTGAGCGTCGATTTTTGTGATGCTCGT
CAGGGGGGCGGAGCCTATGGAAAAACGCCAGCAACGCGGCCTTTTTACGGTTCCTGGCCTTTTGCTGGCC
TTTTGCTCACATGTT
