>Addgene plasmid #166202 | pDONR221-RAB10 | depositor partial sequence | sequence record 322751 | insert sequence
ATGGCGAAGAAGACGTACGACTTGCTGTTCAAGCTGCTTCTGATCGGTGACTCGGGTGTGGGGAAGACCT
GTGTGCTGTTCCGCTTCTCTGACGACGCCTTCAACACAACCTTCATCTCTACCATAGGAATAGACTTCAA
GATTAAAACTGTTGAATTACAAGGAAAGAAGATCAAACTACAGATCTGGGACACAGCAGGTCAGGAACGG
TTCCACACCATCACCACCTCCTACTACAGAGGAGCGATGGGCATCATGCTGGTCTACGACATCACGAACG
CCAAGAGCTTTGAAAACATCAGCAAATGGCTGCGCAACATTGATGAGCATGCGAACGAGGATGTGGAGAG
AATGCTGCTAGGCAACAAGTGTGACATGGAGGACAAGAGGGTTGTACTAAAAACCAAGGGGGAGCAGATT
GCGAGGGAGCACGGCATTAGGTTTTTTGAGACGAGCGCCAAGGCCAACATCAACATCGAGAAAGCTTTCC
TCACATTAGCAGAAGACATCCTCAAAAAGACGCCTGTTAAAGAGCCCAACAGTGAAAACGTGGACATCAG
CAGTGGAGGCGGAGTCACAAGCTGGAAGAGCAAATGCTGCAGC
